>Addgene plasmid #81640 | pDONR223_HAPLN1_p.S326N | addgene full sequence | sequence record 166283 | Addgene NGS Result
GAACGGGGGGTTCGTGCACACAGCCCAGCTTGGAGCGAACGACCTACACCGAACTGAGATACCTACAGCG
TGAGCTATGAGAAAGCGCCACGCTTCCCGAAGGGAGAAAGGCGGACAGGTATCCGGTAAGCGGCAGGGTC
GGAACAGGAGAGCGCACGAGGGAGCTTCCAGGGGGAAACGCCTGGTATCTTTATAGTCCTGTCGGGTTTC
GCCACCTCTGACTTGAGCGTCGATTTTTGTGATGCTCGTCAGGGGGGCGGAGCCTATGGAAAAACGCCAG
CAACGCGGCCTTTTTACGGTTCCTGGCCTTTTGCTGGCCTTTTGCTCACATGTTCTTTCCTGCGTTATCC
CCTGATTCTGTGGATAACCGTATTACCGCCTTTGAGTGAGCTGATACCGCTCGCCGCAGCCGAACGACCG
AGCGCAGCGAGTCAGTGAGCGAGGAAGCGGAAGAGCGCCCAATACGCAAACCGCCTCTCCCCGCGCGTTG
GCCGATTCATTAATGCAGCTGGCACGACAGGTTTCCCGACTGGAAAGCGGGCAGTGAGCGCAACGCAATT
AATACGCGTACCGCTAGCCAGGAAGAGTTTGTAGAAACGCAAAAAGGCCATCCGTCAGGATGGCCTTCTG
CTTAGTTTGATGCCTGGCAGTTTATGGCGGGCGTCCTGCCCGCCACCCTCCGGGCCGTTGCTTCACAACG
TTCAAATCCGCTCCCGGCGGATTTGTCCTACTCAGGAGAGCGTTCACCGACAAACAACAGATAAAACGAA
AGGCCCAGTCTTCCGACTGAGCCTTTCGTTTTATTTGATGCCTGGCAGTTCCCTACTCTCGCGTTAACGC
TAGCATGGATGTTTTCCCAGTCACGACGTTGTAAAACGACGGCCAGTCTTAAGCTCGGGCCCCAAATAAT
GATTTTATTTTGACTGATAGTGACCTGTTCGTTGCAACAAATTGATGAGCAATGCTTTTTTATAATGCCA
ACTTTGTACAAAAAAGTTGGCACCATGAAGAGTCTACTTCTTCTGGTGCTGATTTCAATCTGCTGGGCTG
ATCATCTTTCAGACAACTATACTCTGGATCATGACAGAGCTATTCACATCCAAGCAGAAAATGGCCCCCA
TCTACTTGTGGAAGCAGAGCAAGCCAAGGTGTTTTCACACAGAGGTGGCAATGTTACACTGCCATGTAAA
TTTTATCGAGACCCTACAGCATTTGGCTCAGGAATCCATAAAATCCGAATTAAGTGGACCAAGCTAACTT
CGGATTACCTCAAGGAAGTGGATGTTTTTGTTTCCATGGGATACCACAAAAAAACCTATGGAGGCTACCA
GGGTAGAGTGTTTCTGAAGGGAGGCAGTGATAGTGATGCTTCTCTGGTCATCACAGACCTCACTCTGGAA
GATTATGGGAGATATAAGTGTGAGGTGATTGAAGGATTAGAAGATGATACTGTTGTGGTAGCACTGGACT
TACAAGGTGTGGTATTCCCTTACTTTCCACGACTGGGGCGCTACAATCTCAATTTTCACGAGGCGCAGCA
GGCGTGTCTGGACCAGGATGCTGTGATCGCCTCCTTCGACCAGCTGTACGACGCCTGGCGGGGCGGGCTG
GACTGGTGCAATGCCGGCTGGCTCAGTGATGGCTCTGTGCAATATCCCATCACAAAGCCCAGAGAGCCCT
GTGGGGGCCAGAACACAGTGCCCGGAGTCAGGAACTACGGATTTTGGGATAAAGATAAAAGCAGATATGA
TGTTTTCTGTTTTACATCCAATTTCAATGGCCGTTTTTACTATCTGATCCACCCCACCAAACTGACCTAT
GATGAAGCGGTGCAAGCTTGTCTCAATGATGGTGCTCAGATTGCAAAAGTGGGCCAGATATTTGCTGCCT
GGAAAATTCTCGGATATGACCGCTGTGATGCGGGCTGGTTGGCGGATGGCAGCGTCCGCTACCCCATCTC
TAGGCCAAGAAGGCGCTGCAATCCTACTGAGGCTGCAGTGCGCTTCGTGGGTTTCCCAGATAAAAAGCAT
AAGCTGTATGGTGTCTACTGCTTCAGAGCATACAACTGATTGCCAACTTTCTTGTACAAAGTTGTCATTA
TAAGAAAGCATTGCTTATCAATTTGTTGCAACGAACAGGTCACTATCAGTCAAAATAAAATCATTATTTG
CCATCCAGCTGATATCCCCTATAGTGAGTCGTATTACATGGTCATAGCTGTTTCCTGGCAGCTCTGGCCC
GTGTCTCAAAATCTCTGATGTTACATTGCACAAGATAAAAATATATCATCATGCCTCCTCTAGACCAGCC
AGGACAGAAATGCCTCGACTTCGCTGCTACCCAAGGTTGCCGGGTGACGCACACCGTGGAAACGGATGAA
GGCACGAACCCAGTGGACATAAGCCTGTTCGGTTCGTAAGCTGTAATGCAAGTAGCGTATGCGCTCACGC
AACTGGTCCAGAACCTTGACCGAACGCAGCGGTGGTAACGGCGCAGTGGCGGTTTTCATGGCTTGTTATG
ACTGTTTTTTTGGGGTACAGTCTATGCCTCGGGCATCCAAGCAGCAAGCGCGTTACGCCGTGGGTCGATG
TTTGATGTTATGGAGCAGCAACGATGTTACGCAGCAGGGCAGTCGCCCTAAAACAAAGTTAAACATTATG
AGGGAAGCGGTGATCGCCGAAGTATCGACTCAACTATCAGAGGTAGTTGGCGTCATCGAGCGCCATCTCG
AACCGACGTTGCTGGCCGTACATTTGTACGGCTCCGCAGTGGATGGCGGCCTGAAGCCACACAGTGATAT
TGATTTGCTGGTTACGGTGACCGTAAGGCTTGATGAAACAACGCGGCGAGCTTTGATCAACGACCTTTTG
GAAACTTCGGCTTCCCCTGGAGAGAGCGAGATTCTCCGCGCTGTAGAAGTCACCATTGTTGTGCACGACG
ACATCATTCCGTGGCGTTATCCAGCTAAGCGCGAACTGCAATTTGGAGAATGGCAGCGCAATGACATTCT
TGCAGGTATCTTCGAGCCAGCCACGATCGACATTGATCTGGCTATCTTGCTGACAAAAGCAAGAGAACAT
AGCGTTGCCTTGGTAGGTCCAGCGGCGGAGGAACTCTTTGATCCGGTTCCTGAACAGGATCTATTTGAGG
CGCTAAATGAAACCTTAACGCTATGGAACTCGCCGCCCGACTGGGCTGGCGATGAGCGAAATGTAGTGCT
TACGTTGTCCCGCATTTGGTACAGCGCAGTAACCGGCAAAATCGCGCCGAAGGATGTCGCTGCCGACTGG
GCAATGGAGCGCCTGCCGGCCCAGTATCAGCCCGTCATACTTGAAGCTAGACAGGCTTATCTTGGACAAG
AAGAAGATCGCTTGGCCTCGCGCGCAGATCAGTTGGAAGAATTTGTCCACTACGTGAAAGGCGAGATCAC
CAAGGTAGTCGGCAAATAACCCTCGAGCCACCCATGACCAAAATCCCTTAACGTGAGTTACGCGTCGTTC
CACTGAGCGTCAGACCCCGTAGAAAAGATCAAAGGATCTTCTTGAGATCCTTTTTTTCTGCGCGTAATCT
GCTGCTTGCAAACAAAAAAACCACCGCTACCAGCGGTGGTTTGTTTGCCGGATCAAGAGCTACCAACTCT
TTTTCCGAAGGTAACTGGCTTCAGCAGAGCGCAGATACCAAATACTGTTCTTCTAGTGTAGCCGTAGTTA
GGCCACCACTTCAAGAACTCTGTAGCACCGCCTACATACCTCGCTCTGCTAATCCTGTTACCAGTGGCTG
CTGCCAGTGGCGATAAGTCGTGTCTTACCGGGTTGGACTCAAGACGATAGTTACCGGATAAGGCGCAGCG
GTCGGGCT
Features (pLannotate 1.2.2; 12 found; start..end, strand, type, name):
    455..547     +  CDS            lacI (fragment): lac repressor; lacI; The lac repressor binds to the lac operator to inhibit transcription in E. coli. This inhibition can be relieved by adding lactose or isopropyl-β-D-thiogalactopyranoside (IPTG).
    602..629     -  terminator     rrnB T2 terminator: transcription terminator T2 from the E. coli rrnB gene
    761..804     +  terminator     rrnB T1 terminator: Escherichia coli rrnB; transcription terminator T1 from the E. coli rrnB gene
    851..887     -  CDS            lacZα (fragment): LacZα fragment of β-galactosidase; lacZ fragment
    904..999     +  protein_bind   attL3: mutant version of attL; recombination site for the Gateway® LR reaction LR Clonase™
   1005..2066    +  CDS            Hapln1: HPLN1_RAT - Also known as Crtl1. Experimental evidence at protein level: Swiss-Prot protein existence level 1. Stabilizes the aggregates of proteoglycan monomers with hyaluronic acid in the extracellular cartilage matrix. From Rattus norvegicus (Rat).
   2077..2170    -  protein_bind   attL2 (fragment): mutant version of attL; recombination site for the Gateway® LR reaction LR Clonase™
   2188..2206    -  promoter       T7 promoter: promoter for bacteriophage T7 RNA polymerase
   2396..2419    +  promoter       Pc promoter (fragment): intI1 (promoter lies within the coding sequence); class 1 integron promoter
   2595..2651    +  CDS            GmR (fragment): gentamycin acetyltransferase; aacC1; confers resistance to gentamycin
   2658..3449    +  CDS            SmR: aminoglycoside adenylyltransferase (Murphy, 1985); aadA; confers resistance to spectinomycin and streptomycin
   3542..272     +  rep_origin     ori (across the origin): high-copy-number ColE1/pMB1/pBR322/pUC origin of replication
