[The description below was written by a language model from this plasmid's Addgene catalogue record and pLannotate feature annotations shown in this document.]
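Description:
pDONR223_HAPLN1_p.S326N is a Gateway entry clone built on the Invitrogen pDONR223 backbone and carrying the human HAPLN1 open reading frame (hyaluronan and proteoglycan link protein 1, also known as CRTL1) with the missense substitution S326N. It belongs to the Target Accelerator Plasmid Collection, a set of cancer-associated variant alleles assembled for systematic functional testing. The sequenced plasmid is about 3.9 kb. It replicates in E. coli at high copy from a ColE1/pUC-type origin and is selected with spectinomycin through the aadA aminoglycoside adenylyltransferase gene (SmR), which lies downstream of a class 1 integron Pc promoter fragment and a short remnant of a gentamicin resistance gene.

The roughly 1.06 kb coding sequence sits between two attL recombination sites, which allow it to be moved by an LR Clonase reaction into any compatible Gateway destination vector. The automated annotation labels the upstream site attL3 and matches the insert to the rat Hapln1 protein. The latter reflects a closest-homologue database hit, since the catalogue entry gives the insert as human. The clone is in the "closed" configuration, with a stop codon directly after the ORF, so it yields native or N-terminally tagged protein and cannot be fused to C-terminal tags. No promoter drives the insert in this vector, so expression depends on the destination vector chosen. rrnB T1 and T2 terminators upstream of the cassette insulate it from read-through transcription, a T7 promoter lies just outside the attL2 site pointing back toward the insert, and small lacI and lacZα fragments are backbone remnants. M13 primer sites flank the cassette for sequence verification. The construct serves as a shuttle source for expression clones used to compare this variant with wild-type HAPLN1.
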