Addgene plasmid #81640: pDONR223_HAPLN1_p.S326N
Purpose: Gateway Donor vector containing HAPLN1, part of the Target Accelerator Plasmid Collection.
Depositing lab: Jesse Boehm & William Hahn & David Root. Depositing organization: Broad Institute. Publication: Systematic Functional Interrogation of Rare Cancer Variants Identifies Oncogenic Alleles. Kim E, Ilic N, Shrestha Y, Zou L, Kamburov A, Zhu C, Yang X, Lubonja R, Tran N, Nguyen C, Lawrence MS, Piccioni F, Bagul M, Doench JG, Chouinard CR, Wu X, Hogstrom L, Natoli T, Tamayo P, Horn H, Corsello SM, Lage K, Root DE, Subramanian A, Golub TR, Getz G, Boehm JS, Hahn WC. Cancer Discov. 2016 Jul;6(7):714-26. doi: 10.1158/2159-8290.CD-16-0160. Epub 2016 May 4. PubMed 27147599.
Backbone
  Vector backbone: pDONR223
  Backbone manufacturer: Invitrogen
  Backbone size w/o insert (bp): 2790
  Vector type: Gateway Entry vector
Growth in bacteria
  Bacterial resistance: Spectinomycin, 50 μg/mL
  Growth temperature: 37°C
  Growth strain: DH5alpha
  Copy number: High Copy
Gene/Insert
  Gene/Insert name: HAPLN1 (alt name: NM_001884.3)
  Species: H. sapiens (human)
  Mutation: S326N
  Entrez Gene: HAPLN1 (a.k.a. CRT1, CRTL1)
  Promoter: None
  Cloning method: Gateway Cloning
  Sequencing primers: 5′ M13pUC-fwd; 3′ M13-Rev
Terms and licenses: Academic/Nonprofit Terms; Industry Terms: Not Available to Industry
Depositor comments: Closed state: stop codon immediately follows insert
How to cite: pDONR223_HAPLN1_p.S326N was a gift from Jesse Boehm & William Hahn & David Root (Addgene plasmid # 81640 ; http://n2t.net/addgene:81640 ; RRID:Addgene_81640)
