>Addgene plasmid #81640 | pDONR223_HAPLN1_p.S326N | depositor partial sequence | sequence record 154959 | Insert sequence
ATGAAGAGTCTACTTCTTCTGGTGCTGATTTCAATCTGCTGGGCTGATCATCTTTCAGACAACTATACTC
TGGATCATGACAGAGCTATTCACATCCAAGCAGAAAATGGCCCCCATCTACTTGTGGAAGCAGAGCAAGC
CAAGGTGTTTTCACACAGAGGTGGCAATGTTACACTGCCATGTAAATTTTATCGAGACCCTACAGCATTT
GGCTCAGGAATCCATAAAATCCGAATTAAGTGGACCAAGCTAACTTCGGATTACCTCAAGGAAGTGGATG
TTTTTGTTTCCATGGGATACCACAAAAAAACCTATGGAGGCTACCAGGGTAGAGTGTTTCTGAAGGGAGG
CAGTGATAGTGATGCTTCTCTGGTCATCACAGACCTCACTCTGGAAGATTATGGGAGATATAAGTGTGAG
GTGATTGAAGGATTAGAAGATGATACTGTTGTGGTAGCACTGGACTTACAAGGTGTGGTATTCCCTTACT
TTCCACGACTGGGGCGCTACAATCTCAATTTTCACGAGGCGCAGCAGGCGTGTCTGGACCAGGATGCTGT
GATCGCCTCCTTCGACCAGCTGTACGACGCCTGGCGGGGCGGGCTGGACTGGTGCAATGCCGGCTGGCTC
AGTGATGGCTCTGTGCAATATCCCATCACAAAGCCCAGAGAGCCCTGTGGGGGCCAGAACACAGTGCCCG
GAGTCAGGAACTACGGATTTTGGGATAAAGATAAAAGCAGATATGATGTTTTCTGTTTTACATCCAATTT
CAATGGCCGTTTTTACTATCTGATCCACCCCACCAAACTGACCTATGATGAAGCGGTGCAAGCTTGTCTC
AATGATGGTGCTCAGATTGCAAAAGTGGGCCAGATATTTGCTGCCTGGAAAATTCTCGGATATGACCGCT
GTGATGCGGGCTGGTTGGCGGATGGCAGCGTCCGCTACCCCATCTCTAGGCCAAGAAGGCGCTGCAATCC
TACTGAGGCTGCAGTGCGCTTCGTGGGTTTCCCAGATAAAAAGCATAAGCTGTATGGTGTCTACTGCTTC
AGAGCATACAAC
